Addgene plasmid #32438: LHP1032 - EYFP-Nterm
Depositing lab: Linda Hicke. Depositing organization: Northwestern University.
Backbone
  Vector backbone: pCR2.1 TOPO
  Backbone manufacturer: Invitrogen
  Vector type: Cloning
Growth in bacteria
  Bacterial resistance: Ampicillin and Kanamycin, 100 & 50 μg/mL
  Growth temperature: 37°C
  Growth strain: DH5alpha
  Copy number: High Copy
Gene/Insert
  Gene/Insert name: EYFP
  Cloning method: TOPO Cloning
  Sequencing primers: 5′ M13 reverse; 3′ M13 Forward
Terms and licenses: Academic/Nonprofit Terms; Industry Terms: Not Available to Industry
Depositor comments: For the addition of EYFP to the N-terminus of another cDNA by cloning the cDNA into the NotI site (of the original pCR2.1 TOPO).
How to cite: LHP1032 - EYFP-Nterm was a gift from Linda Hicke (Addgene plasmid # 32438 ; http://n2t.net/addgene:32438 ; RRID:Addgene_32438)
