[The description below was written by a language model from this plasmid's Addgene catalogue record.]
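Description:
LHP1032 - EYFP-Nterm is a bacterial cloning plasmid built on the commercial pCR2.1 TOPO backbone, into which the coding sequence for EYFP (enhanced yellow fluorescent protein, a yellow-shifted GFP variant) was inserted by TOPO cloning. It is maintained in E. coli as a high-copy plasmid and carries both ampicillin and kanamycin resistance, so either or both antibiotics can be used for selection. The insert lies between the M13 reverse and M13 forward primer sites, which are the sites recorded for sequencing across the EYFP cassette and any downstream fusion junction.

According to the depositor, the construct serves as an intermediate for building N-terminal EYFP fusions: a cDNA of interest is cloned into the NotI site that comes from the original pCR2.1 TOPO polylinker, placing it downstream of EYFP so that the fluorescent protein is joined to the N-terminus of the encoded protein. The record classifies the plasmid purely as a cloning vector and does not describe any eukaryotic promoter, terminator or host-specific selection marker, so the assembled EYFP-cDNA fusion would presumably need to be transferred into a suitable expression vector for use in the target organism. The record also does not state the reading frame across the NotI site, whether a linker is present, or whether the EYFP stop codon has been removed, and no feature table is provided from which to confirm these details. Such fusions are generally used to follow protein localisation and dynamics by fluorescence microscopy.
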