>Addgene plasmid #32438 | LHP1032 - EYFP-Nterm | addgene partial sequence | sequence record 37876 | M13rev
GGACACTAGTAACGGCCGCCAGTGTGCTGGAATTCGCCCTTGCGGCCGCCTCTGAGTCCGGACTTGTACA
GCTCGTCCATGCCGAGAGTGATCCCGGCGGCGGTCACGAACTCCAGCAGGACCATGTGATCGCGCTTCTC
GTTGGGGTCTTTGCTCAGGGCGGACTGGTAGCTCAGGTAGTGGTTGTCGGGCAGCAGCACGGGGCCGTCG
CCGATGGGGGTGTTCTGCTGGTAGTGGTCGGCGAGCTGCACGCTGCCGTCCTCGATGTTGTGGCGGATCT
TGAAGTTCACCTTGATGCCGTTCTTCTGCTTGTCGGCCATGATATAGACGTTGTGGCTGTTGTAGTTGTA
CTCCAGCTTGTGCCCCAGGATGTTGCCGTCCTCCTTGAAGTCGATGCCCTTCAGCTCGATGCGGTTCACC
AGGGTGTCGCCCTCGAACTTCACCTCGGCGCGGGTCTTGTAGCTGCCGTCGTCCTTGAAGAAGATGGTGC
GCTCCTGGACGTAGCCTTCGGGCATGGCGGACTTGAAGAAGTCGTGCTGCTTCATGTGGTCGGGGTAGCG
GGCGAAGCACTGCAGGCCGTAGCCGAAGGTGGTCACGAGGGTGGGCCAGGGCACGGGCAGCTTGCCGGTG
GTGCAGATGAACTTCAGGGTCAGCTTGCCGTAGGTGGCATCGCCCTCGCCCTCGCCGGACACGCTGAACT
TGTGGCCGTTTACGTCGCCGTCCAGCTCGACCAGGATGGGCACCACCCCGGTGACAGCTCCTCGCCCTTG
CTCACCATGCGGCCGCGTTTAAGGGCGAATTCTGCAGATATCCATCACACTGGCGGCCGCTCGAGCATGC
